>Addgene plasmid #134832 | GFP-Myo 1c | addgene full sequence | sequence record 267837 | Addgene NGS Result
TAGTTATTAATAGTAATCAATTACGGGGTCATTAGTTCATAGCCCATATATGGAGTTCCGCGTTACATAA
CTTACGGTAAATGGCCCGCCTGGCTGACCGCCCAACGACCCCCGCCCATTGACGTCAATAATGACGTATG
TTCCCATAGTAACGCCAATAGGGACTTTCCATTGACGTCAATGGGTGGAGTATTTACGGTAAACTGCCCA
CTTGGCAGTACATCAAGTGTATCATATGCCAAGTACGCCCCCTATTGACGTCAATGACGGTAAATGGCCC
GCCTGGCATTATGCCCAGTACATGACCTTATGGGACTTTCCTACTTGGCAGTACATCTACGTATTAGTCA
TCGCTATTACCATGGTGATGCGGTTTTGGCAGTACATCAATGGGCGTGGATAGCGGTTTGACTCACGGGG
ATTTCCAAGTCTCCACCCCATTGACGTCAATGGGAGTTTGTTTTGGCACCAAAATCAACGGGACTTTCCA
AAATGTCGTAACAACTCCGCCCCATTGACGCAAATGGGCGGTAGGCGTGTACGGTGGGAGGTCTATATAA
GCAGAGCTGGTTTAGTGAACCGTCAGATCCGCTAGCGCTACCGGTCGCCACCATGGTGAGCAAGGGCGAG
GAGCTGTTCACCGGGGTGGTGCCCATCCTGGTCGAGCTGGACGGCGACGTAAACGGCCACAAGTTCAGCG
TGTCCGGCGAGGGCGAGGGCGATGCCACCTACGGCAAGCTGACCCTGAAGTTCATCTGCACCACCGGCAA
GCTGCCCGTGCCCTGGCCCACCCTCGTGACCACCCTGACCTACGGCGTGCAGTGCTTCAGCCGCTACCCC
GACCACATGAAGCAGCACGACTTCTTCAAGTCCGCCATGCCCGAAGGCTACGTCCAGGAGCGCACCATCT
TCTTCAAGGACGACGGCAACTACAAGACCCGCGCCGAGGTGAAGTTCGAGGGCGACACCCTGGTGAACCG
CATCGAGCTGAAGGGCATCGACTTCAAGGAGGACGGCAACATCCTGGGGCACAAGCTGGAGTACAACTAC
AACAGCCACAACGTCTATATCATGGCCGACAAGCAGAAGAACGGCATCAAGGTGAACTTCAAGATCCGCC
ACAACATCGAGGACGGCAGCGTGCAGCTCGCCGACCACTACCAGCAGAACACCCCCATCGGCGACGGCCC
CGTGCTGCTGCCCGACAACCACTACCTGAGCACCCAGTCCGCCCTGAGCAAAGACCCCAACGAGAAGCGC
GATCACATGGTCCTGCTGGAGTTCGTGACCGCCGCCGGGATCACTCTCGGCATGGACGAGCTGTACAAGT
CCGGACTCAGATCTCGAGCTCAAGCTTCGAATTCTGCAGTCGACGGTACCATGGAGAGCCCCTTGACTGC
CCGAGACCGGGTGGGGGTGCAAGACTTTGTTCTGCTGGAGAACTTCACCAGTGAGGCTGCCTTCATTGAG
AACCTCCGGCGTCGATTCCGGGAGAACCTCATTTATACCTACATTGGCCCTGTCCTGGTCTCTGTCAACC
CCTACCGGGACCTACAGATCTACACACGGCAACATATGGAACGCTACCGTGGCGTCAGTTTCTATGAAGT
GCCGCCTCATCTGTTTGCAGTGGCTGACACTGTATACCGGGCGCTTCGTACTGAGCGTCGGGACCAAGCA
GTGATGATTTCTGGAGAGAGTGGGGCAGGGAAGACAGAGGCCACCAAGAGATTGCTCCAGTTCTATGCAG
AGACCTGCCCAGCCCCTGAAAGGGGTGGCGCAGTGCGAGACCGCCTGTTGCAGAGCAACCCTGTGCTGGA
GGCCTTTGGGAATGCCAAGACTCTCCGCAACGACAACTCCAGCCGCTTTGGGAAGTACATGGATGTGCAG
TTTGACTTCAAGGGTGCCCCTGTGGGAGGCCACATTCTCAGTTACCTCCTGGAGAAGTCTCGAGTGGTAC
ACCAGAATCACGGAGAACGGAACTTCCACGTCTTTTACCAGCTCCTGGAGGGGGGGGAGGAGGAGGCTCT
TCGTCGTCTGGGCTTGGAACGGAACCCCCAGAGCTACTTGTACCTGGTGAAGGGCCAGTGTGCCAAGGTC
TCCTCCATCAATGACAAGAGTGACTGGAAGGTTGTGAGGAAGGCGCTGTCAGTCATTGACTTCACTGAGG
ATGAAGTGGAGGACTTGCTAAGCATCGTGGCCAGCGTCCTACATCTGGGCAATATCCACTTTGCTGCTGA
TGAGGACAGCAATGCCCAGGTTACTACTGAGAACCAGCTCAAATATCTGACCAGGCTCCTTGGTGTGGAA
GGCACAACACTGAGGGAAGCCCTGACCCACAGGAAGATCATCGCCAAGGGGGAAGAGCTCCTGAGCCCAC
TGAACCTTGAACAGGCTGCATATGCAAGGGATGCTCTTGCCAAGGCTGTGTACAGCCGCACTTTCACCTG
GTTGGTCAGAAAGATCAATAGGTCTCTGGCCTCTAAGGACGCTGAGAGCCCCAGCTGGCGAAGCACCACA
GTTCTTGGGCTCCTGGACATTTATGGCTTCGAAGTGTTTCAGCATAACAGCTTCGAGCAGTTCTGCATCA
ACTATTGCAATGAGAAGCTGCAGCAGCTCTTCATTGAGCTGACTCTCAAGTCCGAGCAGGAGGAATACGA
GGCAGAGGGCATCGCGTGGGAACCTGTCCAATACTTCAACAACAAGATCATCTGTGACCTGGTGGAGGAG
AAATTCAAGGGCATCATCTCCATCTTGGATGAAGAGTGCCTGCGTCCTGGGGAGGCCACAGACCTGACCT
TCCTGGAGAAGCTGGAGGACACAATCAAGCACCACCCTCACTTCCTGACGCACAAGCTTGCTGACCAGAA
GACCAGGAAATCCCTCGACCGAGGGGAGTTCCGCCTTCTTCATTATGCGGGAGAGGTGACCTACAGCGTG
ACTGGGTTTCTGGATAAAAACAATGACCTCCTCTTCCGGAACCTGAAGGAGACCATGTGCAGCTCCACGA
ACCCCATCATGGCCCAGTGCTTTGACAAGAGTGAGCTCAGTGACAAGAAGCGGCCAGAGACGGTGGCCAC
CCAGTTCAAGATGAGCCTCTTGCAGCTAGTGGAGATCCTGAGGTCTAAGGAACCTGCTTATATCCGGTGC
ATCAAGCCAAATGACGCCAAACAGCCGGGTCGCTTTGATGAGGTGCTCATCCGACACCAAGTGAAGTACC
TGGGACTTATGGAGAATCTGCGTGTGCGCAGAGCTGGCTTTGCCTACCGTCGAAAATATGAGGCTTTCCT
GCAGAGGTACAAGTCACTGTGCCCAGAGACATGGCCCGTGTGGACAGGACGGCCCCAGGATGGGGTGGCT
GTGTTGGTCAGACACCTTGGCTATAAGCCAGAAGAGTACAAAATGGGCAGGACTAAGATCTTCATCCGAT
TCCCCAAGACCTTGTTTGCCACAGAGGACTCCCTGGAAGTCCGACGGCAGAGTCTAGCCACCAAGATCCA
GGCGGCGTGGAGGGGCTTTCATTGGCGGCAGAAATTTCTCCGGGTGAAGCGATCAGCCATCTGTATCCAG
TCCTGGTGGCGCGGTACACTGGGCCGGAGGAAGGCAGCCAAAAGGAAGTGGGCAGCCCAGACTATCCGTA
GACTCATCCGTGGCTTCATTTTGCGTCATGCACCCCGGTGCCCTGAGAATGCCTTCTTCCTGGACCACGT
GCGCACGTCATTTTTGCTTAACCTGAGGCGACAACTACCCCGGAATGTTCTGGACACCTCCTGGCCCACA
CCCCCACCTGCCCTGAGAGAGGCCTCGGAGCTGCTCCGGGAGCTATGCATGAAGAACATGGTGTGGAAAT
ACTGCCGGAGTATCAGCCCTGAGTGGAAGCAGCAGCTGCAGCAAAAGGCGGTGGCTAGTGAAATTTTCAA
GGGCAAGAAGGACAATTACCCCCAGAGTGTCCCCAGACTTTTCATCAGCACACGGCTTGGCACAGAGGAG
ATCAGCCCCAGAGTGCTTCAGGCCTTGGGCTCTGAACCCATCCAGTATGCAGTGCCTGTGGTAAAATACG
ACCGTAAGGGCTACAAGCCTCGTTCCCGGCAGCTGCTGCTCACACCCAGTGCTGTGGTCATCGTGGAGGA
TGCCAAAGTCAAGCAGAGAATTGATTATGCCAACCTAACTGGAATCTCCGTCAGTAGCCTGAGTGATAGC
CTGTTTGTGCTTCACGTGCAGCGTGAAGACAGCAAGCAGAAGGGAGATGTGGTACTGCAGAGCGATCATG
TGATCGAGACACTAACCAAGACGGCCCTCAGTGCTGACCGTGTGAATAATATCAACATCAACCAGGGCAG
CATCACGTTTGCAGGGGGTCCAGGCAGGGATGGCATCATCGACTTCACATCTGGCTCAGAGCTTCTCATC
ACCAAGGCTAAGAATGGCCACCTGGCTGTGGTGGCCCCACGGCTGAATTCTCGGTGATGAAGGTGCCGGT
GGACCCCTCCTGACTCCTGATGCTTTGCTTAGTCCCCTCCTCCCCTCCCAGTTACCAAAGACTCAAGCTT
CCAGACAGGGATCCAGGGACACCCTCAAAGCCCACCTGCAGACTCCTGCCCCCTGCTCATCCTCTCTTGA
GGTGATCAGGAACCAGGGAGCTTCCCCAGGAGTGGGCCAGGCCGGGCCAAGCAATAGAAAAGCAGAGGTC
TGAGCAGGCCAGGCCAGCCCTCTGCTGATGCCAAATATCTAAGAGAAGGGAATTTTAACTGAGGTTTTCT
CTGAGACTTTTTGATGCTTTATAGGAAACTATTTTTTTAAAAAAGTCATTTTCCTATCCTAAACACACTG
GATGTGTTTTCCCTGACTCAAACAGGACAAGGAATGTAGCTGAAAGACTGACTGGGCTGGGCTGAGGCCC
CCCCTCTCTGGCCAAGCCTCTCCTCATTCCCTTGGCACCTTGTCTGTCTGTCCATCCACCCTCGTGCCGA
ATTCCTGCAGCCCGGGGGATCCACTAGTTCTAGATAACTGATCATAATCAGCCATACCACATTTGTAGAG
GTTTTACTTGCTTTAAAAAACCTCCCACACCTCCCCCTGAACCTGAAACATAAAATGAATGCAATTGTTG
TTGTTAACTTGTTTATTGCAGCTTATAATGGTTACAAATAAAGCAATAGCATCACAAATTTCACAAATAA
AGCATTTTTTTCACTGCATTCTAGTTGTGGTTTGTCCAAACTCATCAATGTATCTTAACGCGTAAATTGT
AAGCGTTAATATTTTGTTAAAATTCGCGTTAAATTTTTGTTAAATCAGCTCATTTTTTAACCAATAGGCC
GAAATCGGCAAAATCCCTTATAAATCAAAAGAATAGACCGAGATAGGGT
[37 nt withheld, positions 5370-5406]
AAAGAACGTGGACTCCAACGTCAAAGG
[49 nt withheld, positions 5434-5482]
T
[91 nt withheld, positions 5484-5574]
G
[124 nt withheld, positions 5576-5699]
CAGGTGGCACTTTTCGGGGAAATGTGCGCGGAACCCCTATTTGTTTATTTTTCTAAATACATTCAAATAT
GTATCCGCTCATGAGACAATAACCCTGATAAATGCTTCAATAATATTGAAAAAGGAAGAGTCCTGAGGCG
GAAAGAACCAGCTGTGGAATGTGTGTCAGTTAGGGTGTGGAAAGTCCCCAGGCTCCCCAGCAGGCAGAAG
TATGCAAAGCATGCATCTCAATTAGTCAGCAACCAGGTGTGGAAAGTCCCCAGGCTCCCCAGCAGGCAGA
AGTATGCAAAGCATGCATCTCAATTAGTCAGCAACCATAGTCCCGCCCCTAACTCCGCCCATCCCGCCCC
TAACTCCGCCCAGTTCCGCCCATTCTCCGCCCCATGGCTGACTAATTTTTTTTATTTATGCAGAGGCCGA
GGCCGCCTCGGCCTCTGAGCTATTCCAGAAGTAGTGAGGAGGCTTTTTTGGAGGCCTAGGCTTTTGCAAA
GATCGATCAAGAGACAGGATGAGGATCGTTTCGCATGATTGAACAAGATGGATTGCACGCAGGTTCTCCG
GCCGCTTGGGTGGAGAGGCTATTCGGCTATGACTGGGCACAACAGACAATCGGCTGCTCTGATGCCGCCG
TGTTCCGGCTGTCAGCGCAGGGGCGCCCGGTTCTTTTTGTCAAGACCGACCTGTCCGGTGCCCTGAATGA
ACTGCAAGACGAGGCAGCGCGGCTATCGTGGCTGGCCACGACGGGCGTTCCTTGCGCAGCTGTGCTCGAC
GTTGTCACTGAAGCGGGAAGGGACTGGCTGCTATTGGGCGAAGTGCCGGGGCAGGATCTCCTGTCATCTC
ACCTTGCTCCTGCCGAGAAAGTATCCATCATGGCTGATGCAATGCGGCGGCTGCATACGCTTGATCCGGC
TACCTGCCCATTCGACCACCAAGCGAAACATCGCATCGAGCGAGCACGTACTCGGATGGAAGCCGGTCTT
GTCGATCAGGATGATCTGGACGAAGAGCATCAGGGGCTCGCGCCAGCCGAACTGTTCGCCAGGCTCAAGG
CGAGCATGCCCGACGGCGAGGATCTCGTCGTGACCCATGGCGATGCCTGCTTGCCGAATATCATGGTGGA
AAATGGCCGCTTTTCTGGATTCATCGACTGTGGCCGGCTGGGTGTGGCGGACCGCTATCAGGACATAGCG
TTGGCTACCCGTGATATTGCTGAAGAGCTTGGCGGCGAATGGGCTGACCGCTTCCTCGTGCTTTACGGTA
TCGCCGCTCCCGATTCGCAGCGCATCGCCTTCTATCGCCTTCTTGACGAGTTCTTCTGAGCGGGACTCTG
GGGTTCGAAATGACCGACCAAGCGACGCCCAACCTGCCATCACGAGATTTCGATTCCACCGCCGCCTTCT
ATGAAAGGTTGGGCTTCGGAATCGTTTTCCGGGACGCCGGCTGGATGATCCTCCAGCGCGGGGATCTCAT
GCTGGAGTTCTTCGCCCACCCTAGGGGGAGGCTAACTGAAACACGGAAGGAGACAATACCGGAAGGAACC
CGCGCTATGACGGCAATAAAAAGACAGAATAAAACGCACGGTGTTGGGTCGTTTGTTCATAAACGCGGGG
TTCGGTCCCAGGGCTGGCACTCTGTCGATACCCCACCGAGACCCCATTGGGGCCAATACGCCCGCGTTTC
TTCCTTTTCCCCACCCCACCCCCCAAGTTCGGGTGAAGGCCCAGGGCTCGCAGCCAACGTCGGGGCGGCA
GGCCCTGCCATAGCCTCAGGTTACTCATATATACTTTAGATTGATTTAAAACTTCATTTTTAATTTAAAA
GGATCTAGGTGAAGATCCTTTTTGATAATCTCATGACCAAAATCCCTTAACGTGAGTTTTCGTTCCACTG
AGCGTCAGACCCCGTAGAAAAGATCAAAGGATCTTCTTGAGATCCTTTTTTTCTGCGCGTAATCTGCTGC
TTGCAAACAAAAAAACCACCGCTACCAGCGGTGGTTTGTTTGCCGGATCAAGAGCTACCAACTCTTTTTC
CGAAGGTAACTGGCTTCAGCAGAGCGCAGATACCAAATACTGTTCTTCTAGTGTAGCCGTAGTTAGGCCA
CCACTTCAAGAACTCTGTAGCACCGCCTACATACCTCGCTCTGCTAATCCTGTTACCAGTGGCTGCTGCC
AGTGGCGATAAGTCGTGTCTTACCGGGTTGGACTCAAGACGATAGTTACCGGATAAGGCGCAGCGGTCGG
GCTGAACGGGGGGTTCGTGCACACAGCCCAGCTTGGAGCGAACGACCTACACCGAACTGAGATACCTACA
GCGTGAGCTATGAGAAAGCGCCACGCTTCCCGAAGGGAGAAAGGCGGACAGGTATCCGGTAAGCGGCAGG
GTCGGAACAGGAGAGCGCACGAGGGAGCTTCCAGGGGGAAACGCCTGGTATCTTTATAGTCCTGTCGGGT
TTCGCCACCTCTGACTTGAGCGTCGATTTTTGTGATGCTCGTCAGGGGGGCGGAGCCTATGGAAAAACGC
CAGCAACGCGGCCTTTTTACGGTTCCTGGCCTTTTGCTGGCCTTTTGCTCACATGTTCTTTCCTGCGTTA
TCCCCTGATTCTGTGGATAACCGTATTACCGCCATGCAT
Features (pLannotate 1.2.2; 15 found; start..end, strand, type, name):
     61..364     +  enhancer       CMV enhancer: human cytomegalovirus immediate early enhancer
    365..568     +  promoter       CMV promoter: human cytomegalovirus (CMV) immediate early promoter
    613..1329    +  CDS            EGFP: EGFP is a basic (constitutively fluorescent) green fluorescent protein published in 1996, derived from Aequorea victoria. It is reported to be a rapidly-maturing weak dimer with moderate acid sensitivity.
   1336..4464    +  CDS            Myo1c: MYO1C_RAT - Also known as Myr2. Experimental evidence at protein level: Swiss-Prot protein existence level 1. Myosins are actin-based motor molecules with ATPase activity. Unconventional myosins serve in intracellular movements. Their highly divergent tails are presumed to bind to membranous compartments, which would be moved relative to actin filaments. Involved in glucose transporter recycling in response to insulin by regulating movement of intracellular GLUT4-containing vesicles to the plasma membrane. Component of the hair cell's (the sensory cells of the inner ear) adaptation-motor compl
   4968..5004    -  misc_feature   MCS (fragment): pBluescript multiple cloning site
   5009..5093    +  CDS            large T antigen (fragment): large T antigen from SV40 (simian virus 40)
   5116..5237    +  polyA_signal   SV40 poly(A) signal: SV40 polyadenylation signal
   5271..5699    -  rep_origin     f1 ori (sequence partly withheld): f1 bacteriophage origin of replication; arrow indicates direction of (+) strand synthesis
   5726..5830    +  promoter       AmpR promoter: bla
   5832..6189    +  promoter       SV40 promoter: SV40 enhancer and early promoter
   6224..7018    +  CDS            NeoR/KanR: aminoglycoside phosphotransferase from Tn5; aph(3')-II (or nptII); confers resistance to neomycin, kanamycin, and G418 (Geneticin®)
   7039..7191    +  CDS            ble (fragment): BLE_KLEPN - Experimental evidence at protein level: Swiss-Prot protein existence level 1. Binding protein with a strong affinity to the bleomycin family of antibiotics. Binds to CL990; an antimitotic-antibiotic compound. From Klebsiella pneumoniae.
   7250..7297    +  polyA_signal   HSV TK poly(A) signal: herpes simplex virus thymidine kinase polyadenylation signal (Cole and Stacy, 1985)
   7388..7404    -  polyA_signal   bGH poly(A) signal (fragment): bovine growth hormone polyadenylation signal
   7626..8214    +  rep_origin     ori: high-copy-number ColE1/pMB1/pBR322/pUC origin of replication
