[The description below was written by a language model from this plasmid's Addgene catalogue record and pLannotate feature annotations shown in this document.]
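Description:
GFP-Myo 1c is a mammalian expression plasmid built on the Clontech pEGFP-C1 backbone, carrying the rat unconventional myosin Myo1c (also known as Myr 2) fused to the C-terminus of EGFP. The total construct is 8,328 bp, of which about 3.6 kb is insert placed between the KpnI and XbaI sites of the polylinker, both of which were retained. It is maintained in E. coli at high copy through a pUC-type ColE1 origin and also carries an f1 phage origin. A single NeoR/KanR (Tn5 aminoglycoside phosphotransferase) gene serves both hosts. A bacterial bla-type promoter drives it for kanamycin selection, and the SV40 enhancer/early promoter with an HSV TK polyadenylation signal drives it for G418 selection of transfected mammalian cells.

The expression cassette consists of the human CMV immediate-early enhancer and promoter, followed by the EGFP coding sequence and, a few bases downstream, the Myo1c open reading frame, giving an N-terminally GFP-tagged myosin. The insert extends beyond the coding region to include the native 3′ UTR, and a short remnant of a pBluescript polylinker after it probably reflects an earlier subcloning step. Transcripts terminate at the backbone SV40 poly(A) signal. Small annotated fragments (large T antigen, ble, bGH poly(A)) are likely incidental matches to backbone sequence rather than functional parts.

Myo1c is an actin-based motor with ATPase activity whose tail is presumed to bind membranous compartments, and it has been linked to GLUT4 vesicle trafficking and hair-cell adaptation. The plasmid is intended for expressing the fluorescent fusion in mammalian cells, which would allow the protein to be visualised there.
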