Addgene plasmid #134832: GFP-Myo 1c
Purpose: Expression of rat Myo 1c (Myr 2) in mammalian cells. N-terminal GFP-tag.
Depositing lab: Martin Bähler. Depositing organization: Universität Münster. Publication: Localization of the rat myosin I molecules myr 1 and myr 2 and in vivo targeting of their tail domains. Ruppert C, Godel J, Muller RT, Kroschewski R, Reinhard J, Bahler M. J Cell Sci. 1995 Dec;108 ( Pt 12):3775-86. PubMed 8719884.
Backbone
  Vector backbone: pEGFP-C1
  Backbone manufacturer: Clontech
  Backbone size w/o insert (bp): 4708
  Total vector size (bp): 8328
  Vector type: Mammalian Expression
  Selectable markers: Neomycin (select with G418)
Growth in bacteria
  Bacterial resistance: Kanamycin, 50 μg/mL
  Growth temperature: 37°C
  Growth strain: DH5alpha
  Copy number: High Copy
Gene/Insert
  Gene/Insert name: Myo 1c (rat) with 3' UTR (alt name: Myr 2)
  Species: R. norvegicus (rat)
  Insert size (bp): 3620
  GenBank ID: X74800
  Entrez Gene: Myo1c (a.k.a. Myr2)
  Promoter: CMV IE
  Tag / fusion protein: EGFP (N terminal on backbone)
  Cloning method: Restriction Enzyme; 5′ cloning site KpnI (not destroyed); 3′ cloning site XbaI (not destroyed)
  Sequencing primers: 5′ EGFP-C CATGGTCCTGCTGGAGTTCGTG; 3′ SV40pA-R GAAATTTGTGATGCTATTGC
Terms and licenses: Academic/Nonprofit Terms; Industry Terms: Not Available to Industry
How to cite: GFP-Myo 1c was a gift from Martin Bähler (Addgene plasmid # 134832 ; http://n2t.net/addgene:134832 ; RRID:Addgene_134832)
